>Addgene plasmid #194422 | LT1_83_TU4of5-6_HOhomology | addgene full sequence | sequence record 383092 | Addgene NGS Result
TCCCTGAATTCGCATCTAGAGCAGACCTAGACCACATGAGGCTGATGTAGGACAGCCACCAGTGGCAGCT
AATCAACACCGCAAGATGCCGATGCACGCTCATATCATCGTCGTCAGCCTGGTAGCCATTCGACATACGG
ATCAGGGAACTCGAACCCAGTACCGTCTCAGTTCTGTATGGGCACAGACAACCTAAACGTGAGACCGAAA
GTGAAACGTGATTTCATGCGTCATTTTGAACATTTTGTAAATCTTATTTAATAATGTGTGCGGCAATTCA
CATTTAATTTATGAATGTTTTCTTAACATCGCGGCAACTCAAGAAACGGCAGGTTCGGATCTTAGCTACT
AGAGAAAGAGGAGAAATACTAGATGCGTAAAGGCGAAGAGCTGTTCACTGGTGTCGTCCCTATTCTGGTG
GAACTGGATGGTGATGTCAACGGTCATAAGTTTTCCGTGCGTGGCGAGGGTGAAGGTGACGCAACTAATG
GTAAACTGACGCTGAAGTTCATCTGTACTACTGGTAAACTGCCGGTTCCTTGGCCGACTCTGGTAACGAC
GCTGACTTATGGTGTTCAGTGCTTTGCTCGTTATCCGGACCATATGAAGCAGCATGACTTCTTCAAGTCC
GCCATGCCGGAAGGCTATGTGCAGGAACGCACGATTTCCTTTAAGGATGACGGCACGTACAAAACGCGTG
CGGAAGTGAAATTTGAAGGCGATACCCTGGTAAACCGCATTGAGCTGAAAGGCATTGACTTTAAAGAGGA
CGGCAATATCCTGGGCCATAAGCTGGAATACAATTTTAACAGCCACAATGTTTACATCACCGCCGATAAA
CAAAAAAATGGCATTAAAGCGAATTTTAAAATTCGCCACAACGTGGAGGATGGCAGCGTGCAGCTGGCTG
ATCACTACCAGCAAAACACTCCAATCGGTGATGGTCCTGTTCTGCTGCCAGACAATCACTATCTGAGCAC
GCAAAGCGTTCTGTCTAAAGATCCGAACGAGAAACGCGATCATATGGTTCTGCTGGAGTTCGTAACCGCA
GCGGGCATCACGCATGGTATGGATGAACTGTACAAATGACCAGGCATCAAATAAAACGAAAGGCTCAGTC
GAAAGACTGGGCCTTTCGTTTTATCTGTTGTTTGTCGGTGAACGCTCTCTACTAGAGTCACACTGGCTCA
CCTTCGGGTGGGCCTTTCTGCGTTTATAGGTCTCAGCTGGGTATGAGACGGCCTGCACTAGACGAACTAG
GCAAGATGCGTCCAATCCGTCTAAACATGGTGACAACGCTGGACAGATGACGTAACACCGAGCCACATCC
TGAAATCGAGGCAGGCTAACCGAAACCGTGACAATGCAAAGAGACAGCCTGACACTAGTGCACTGCAGTA
CATAACCCCTAGGTCTTCCTGAGAGTTATCGTGTTGCATCTGCGGCTTTAAATTGATGTATCTCATCGCA
GGCACGGGCAGTACAGTGCCCTGAGCGTAGGGAAAAATGAAAAAAAGGATGTAACTTTTAACATAATTCC
AGCACGCAGCGATTGGGTATAATGAAGATTGTTAAGTTCAACAACATGTGAAATTCTTAGCTCCGCAACT
TGCTTGAATTATGAGCTCTAAGATTCAAGAAGTAAATAGGTCATATAATGGAATGATAGTAGTACTTGAT
AAAGGAACCATGTGATCTTACGTTGATATGAAAATAATTCTCTCACAGAAGTCAGTTTGTATGACTAACA
TAGAGAGTAATTGCTTTTCGGATAAAATCGCACCTAACAAAGATTACCTTTTGTAAAGCCTCCAGAACAG
CTATGAATGTTCGTTATTCTACGCACTTTCTTTCATACATCTTGATCCGCCTTTTTTGATGTAGGTTTTA
ACGCGGCAAAACATATTAATTTTTCTGATTTGGAAAAATAAAGAGTTAGTTCTGCCCCGAGCGGCCGCGA
TTATCAAAAAGGATCTTCACCTAGATCCTTTTAAATTAAAAATGAAGTTTTAAATCAATCTAAAGTATAT
ATGAGTAAACTTGGTCTGACAGTTACCAATGCTTAATCAGTGAGGCACCTATCTCAGCGATCTGTCTATT
TCGTTCATCCATAGTTGCCTGACTCCCCGTCGTGTAGATAACTACGATACGGGAGGGCTTACCATCTGGC
CCCAGTGCTGCAATGATACCGCGGGACCCACGCTCACCGGCTCCAGATTTATCAGCAATAAACCAGCCAG
CCGGAAGGGCCGAGCGCAGAAGTGGTCCTGCAACTTTATCCGCCTCCATCCAGTCTATTAATTGTTGCCG
GGAAGCTAGAGTAAGTAGTTCGCCAGTTAATAGTTTGCGCAACGTTGTTGCCATTGCTACAGGCATCGTG
GTGTCACGCTCGTCGTTTGGTATGGCTTCATTCAGCTCCGGTTCCCAACGATCAAGGCGAGTTACATGAT
CCCCCATGTTGTGCAAAAAAGCGGTTAGCTCCTTCGGTCCTCCGATCGTTGTCAGAAGTAAGTTGGCCGC
AGTGTTATCACTCATGGTTATGGCAGCACTGCATAATTCTCTTACTGTCATGCCATCCGTAAGATGCTTT
TCTGTGACTGGTGAGTACTCAACCAAGTCATTCTGAGAATAGTGTATGCGGCGACCGAGTTGCTCTTGCC
CGGCGTCAATACGGGATAATACCGCGCCACATAGCAGAACTTTAAAAGTGCTCATCATTGGAAAACGTTC
TTCGGGGCGAAAACTCTCAAGGATCTTACCGCTGTTGAGATCCAGTTCGATGTAACCCACTCGTGCACCC
AACTGATCTTCAGCATCTTTTACTTTCACCAGCGTTTCTGGGTGAGCAAAAACAGGAAGGCAAAATGCCG
CAAAAAAGGGAATAAGGGCGACACGGAAATGTTGAATACTCATACTCTTCCTTTTTCAATATTATTGAAG
CATTTATCAGGGTTATTGTCTCATGAGCGGATACATATTTGAATGTATTTAGAAAAATAAACAAATAGGG
GTTCCGCGCACATTTCCCCGAAAAGTGCCACCTGTCATGACCAAAATCCCTTAACGTGAGTTTTCGTTCC
ACTGAGCGTCAGACCCCGTAGAAAAGATCAAAGGATCTTCTTGAGATCCTTTTTTTCTGCGCGTAATCTG
CTGCTTGCAAACAAAAAAACCACCGCTACCAGCGGTGGTTTGTTTGCCGGATCAAGAGCTACCAACTCTT
TTTCCGAAGGTAACTGGCTTCAGCAGAGCGCAGATACCAAATACTGTTCTTCTAGTGTAGCCGTAGTTAG
GCCACCACTTCAAGAACTCTGTAGCACCGCCTACATACCTCGCTCTGCTAATCCTGTTACCAGTGGCTGC
TGCCAGTGGCGATAAGTCGTGTCTTACCGGGTTGGACTCAAGACGATAGTTACCGGATAAGGCGCAGCGG
TCGGGCTGAACGGGGGGTTCGTGCACACAGCCCAGCTTGGAGCGAACGACCTACACCGAACTGAGATACC
TACAGCGTGAGCTATGAGAAAGCGCCACGCTTCCCGAAGGGAGAAAGGCGGACAGGTATCCGGTAAGCGG
CAGGGTCGGAACAGGAGAGCGCACGAGGGAGCTTCCAGGGGGAAACGCCTGGTATCTTTATAGTCCTGTC
GGGTTTCGCCACCTCTGACTTGAGCGTCGATTTTTGTGATGCTCGTCAGGGGGGCGGAGCCTATGGAAAA
ACGCCAGCAACGCGGCCTTTTTACGGTTCCTGGCCTTTTGCTGGCCTTTTGCTCACATGTTCTTTCCTGC
GTTATCCCCTGATTCTGTGGATAACCGTGCGGCCGCCAATTCTAATTGTATCGAGATCACTTTTCGTGAT
CCGCTAATCAGCGACGGTCACATTAGGTTTGCCAAGTCAGGGTATGAACCATACGATCAGTTTTCGTGAA
CCTGGTACGTATATTGTGGCGTTTGTGTATATTTTCATTCTTTGACAACAATCAATACCAACCTCAAATA
GGAAAAGTAATAAGTTTGGCGTTACACCCCAAAAGACGCCAAACGGATCGAACTTACTCAATAGCAATTA
GCGAGACAAAACCTACGTTAAGACCTGTAACCGATTTATCAAAGCACTCTGCGGTTCTTTCTTGGGAATA
TTACCTGGACATTTTGTGCCCTCAAGAAACGAGGCTCTACGAGCCTGTTGGAGCCCCTCAGACATTAGCC
GCCACGAATCAAACTTTTTACGCGATTCGGCCCAAATCAGTTTCTCACAGATCATTCGTAGAGTGAAAAA
GCACATCGATTATTTGATACCCCTTTGGGTTAATTACTGTTGAGGTCTTTGCCGTAAGTTCCATCGCTG
Features (pLannotate 1.2.2; 6 found; start..end, strand, type, name):
    373..1086    +  CDS            superfolder GFP: GFP variant that folds robustly even when fused to poorly folded proteins (Pédelacq et al., 2006)
   1098..1169    +  terminator     rrnB T1 terminator: transcription terminator T1 from the E. coli rrnB gene
   1185..1212    +  terminator     T7Te terminator: phage T7 early transcription terminator
   2053..2913    -  CDS            AmpR: β-lactamase; bla; confers resistance to ampicillin, carbenicillin, and related antibiotics
   2914..3018    -  promoter       AmpR promoter: bla
   3121..3709    +  rep_origin     ori: high-copy-number ColE1/pMB1/pBR322/pUC origin of replication
