[The description below was written by a language model from this plasmid's Addgene catalogue record and pLannotate feature annotations shown in this document.]
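Description:
LT1_83_TU4of5-6_HOhomology is an empty cassette-level backbone built on the MoClo Yeast Toolkit (YTK) framework and belonging to the ScEnSor kit for engineering Saccharomyces cerevisiae. It is a 4,339 nt plasmid maintained in E. coli through a high-copy ColE1/pUC-type origin and selected with ampicillin via a β-lactamase gene driven by its native bla promoter. No yeast origin of replication or yeast selection marker is annotated in the feature table, which fits a backbone meant for assembly in bacteria rather than for episomal maintenance in yeast.

The plasmid carries no gene of interest. Instead, it contains a GFP dropout cassette derived from another toolkit plasmid: a superfolder GFP coding sequence followed by the rrnB T1 and T7Te bacterial terminators. The bacterial promoter driving it is not annotated. In MoClo-style Golden Gate cloning, such a cassette serves as a visual screen, since correct assembly of parts replaces the GFP, leaving non-fluorescent colonies that are distinguishable from green colonies carrying uncut backbone.

According to the record, this backbone is designated to receive transcriptional unit number 4 in designs that combine five or six transcriptional units into a single multigene plasmid, so the connector sequences flanking the dropout presumably define that position, although they are not annotated. The record also states that the backbone carries HO homology arms, sequences intended to direct integration at the HO locus of the S. cerevisiae genome by homologous recombination. These arms were likewise not detected by the automated annotation, so their positions and lengths cannot be given from the feature table.
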