Addgene plasmid #194422: LT1_83_TU4of5-6_HOhomology
Purpose: (Empty Backbone) TU4 backbone (for TU #4 for plasmid with 5-6 TUs) with HO homology arms for Saccharomyces cerevisiae
Depositing lab: Lisbeth Olsson. Depositing organization: Chalmers University of Technology. Publication: ScEnSor Kit for Saccharomyces cerevisiae Engineering and Biosensor-Driven Investigation of the Intracellular Environment. Torello Pianale L, Olsson L. ACS Synth Biol. 2023 Aug 8. doi: 10.1021/acssynbio.3c00124. PubMed 37552581.
Backbone
  Vector backbone: MoClo YTK
  Vector type: Bacterial Expression, Synthetic Biology
Growth in bacteria
  Bacterial resistance: Ampicillin, 100 μg/mL
  Growth temperature: 37°C
  Growth strain: DH5alpha
  Copy number: High Copy
Gene/Insert
  Gene/Insert name: None
  Mutation: NA
Resource information
  A portion of this plasmid was derived from a plasmid made by: GFP dropout cassette from Addgene plasmid #65154
Terms and licenses: Academic/Nonprofit Terms; Industry Terms: Not Available to Industry
How to cite: LT1_83_TU4of5-6_HOhomology was a gift from Lisbeth Olsson (Addgene plasmid # 194422 ; http://n2t.net/addgene:194422 ; RRID:Addgene_194422)
